>Addgene plasmid #223305 | pTag4C_NLGN1 | addgene full sequence | sequence record 449414 | Addgene NGS Result
ATGCATTAGTTATTAATAGTAATCAATTACGGGGTCATTAGTTCATAGCCCATATATGGAGTTCCGCGTT
ACATAACTTACGGTAAATGGCCCGCCTGGCTGACCGCCCAACGACCCCCGCCCATTGACGTCAATAATGA
CGTATGTTCCCATAGTAACGCCAATAGGGACTTTCCATTGACGTCAATGGGTGGAGTATTTACGGTAAAC
TGCCCACTTGGCAGTACATCAAGTGTATCATATGCCAAGTACGCCCCCTATTGACGTCAATGACGGTAAA
TGGCCCGCCTGGCATTATGCCCAGTACATGACCTTATGGGACTTTCCTACTTGGCAGTACATCTACGTAT
TAGTCATCGCTATTACCATGGTGATGCGGTTTTGGCAGTACATCAATGGGCGTGGATAGCGGTTTGACTC
ACGGGGATTTCCAAGTCTCCACCCCATTGACGTCAATGGGAGTTTGTTTTGGCACCAAAATCAACGGGAC
TTTCCAAAATGTCGTAACAACTCCGCCCCATTGACGCAAATGGGCGGTAGGCGTGTACGGTGGGAGGTCT
ATATAAGCAGAGCTGGTTTAGTGAACCGTCAGATCCGCTAGCGATTACGCCAAGCTCGAAATTAACCCTC
ACTAAAGGGAACAAAAGCTGGAGCTCCACCGCGGTGGCGGCCGCTCGATCAACAAGTTTGTACAAAAAAG
CAGGCTCCATGGCACTTCCCAGATGCATGTGGCCAAATTATGTTTGGAGAGCTATGATGGCATGTGTGGT
CCACAGGGGATCCGGTGCCCCATTGACTCTCTGCTTGTTGGGATGTTTGCTACAGACTTTTCACGTACTC
TCTCAAAAGTATCCATACGACGTTCCGGACTACGCATTGGATGATGTAGACCCATTGGTTACTACTAACT
TTGGCAAGATTAGGGGAATTAAGAAAGAACTCAATAATGAAATTTTGGGTCCTGTCATTCAGTTTCTTGG
GGTTCCATATGCCGCTCCACCAACAGGAGAACATCGTTTCCAGCCTCCAGAACCACCATCTCCCTGGTCT
GACATCCGGAACGCCACTCAGTTTGCTCCTGTATGTCCCCAGAATATCATTGATGGCAGATTGCCTGAAG
TTATGCTTCCTGTGTGGTTCACTAATAACTTGGATGTGGTTTCATCATACGTCCAAGACCAGAGTGAAGA
CTGTCTATACTTAAACATCTATGTCCCAACTGAAGATGATATTCGGGACAGTGGGGGTCCCAAACCAGTG
ATGGTGTACATCCATGGCGGCTCTTACATGGAAGGTACTGGAAATCTGTATGATGGGAGTGTCTTGGCAA
GCTATGGCAATGTGATCGTCATCACAGTCAACTATCGGCTTGGGGTACTTGGCTTCTTGAGCACAGGGGA
TCAGGCTGCCAAAGGAAACTACGGGCTCCTTGACCTCATCCAGGCCCTAAGATGGACCAGCGAGAACATT
GGGTTCTTTGGTGGTGACCCCTTGCGAATCACTGTGTTTGGATCAGGCGCTGGGGGTTCATGTGTCAACC
TGCTGACTTTATCCCATTATTCTGAAGGACTTTTTCAACGAGCAATAGCTCAGAGTGGAACAGCCCTTTC
CAGCTGGGCTGTTAGTTTCCAGCCTGCAAAATACGCTAGAATTCTGGCCACAAAAGTTGGCTGCAATGTT
TCAGATACAGTAGAGTTAGTAGAATGCCTGCAGAAGAAGCCTTACAAAGAACTTGTTGATCAAGATGTTC
AACCAGCCCGATACCACATAGCCTTTGGACCTGTGATCGATGGTGATGTAATACCAGATGACCCTCAGAT
ACTGATGGAACAAGGAGAGTTCCTCAACTATGATATAATGTTGGGAGTTAACCAAGGGGAAGGGTTGAAG
TTTGTCGAAAATATAGTAGATAGTGATGATGGTGTATCAGCCAGTGATTTCGACTTTGCTGTTTCTAATT
TTGTTGATAATTTATATGGATATCCTGAAGGCAAAGATGTTTTGAGAGAAACCATTAAATTCATGTATAC
TGACTGGGCTGATCGCCATAATCCTGAAACTAGAAGGAAGACATTGTTGGCTTTGTTTACGGACCATCAA
TGGGTAGCACCTGCTGTGGCCACAGCAGACCTTCACTCGAACTTTGGCTCACCTACATACTTCTATGCCT
TTTATCATCATTGCCAAACAGATCAAGTTCCAGCTTGGGCTGATGCAGCTCATGGGGATGAGGTTCCCTA
TGTGTTGGGAATCCCCATGATTGGCCCTACAGAGTTATTTCCTTGCAATTTCTCCAAGAATGATGTGATG
TTGAGTGCAGTAGTAATGACATACTGGACGAATTTTGCTAAAACTGGTGACCCAAATCAACCAGTTCCTC
AAGACACAAAATTCATCCATACCAAACCCAACCGCTTTGAAGAAGTAGCATGGACCAGATATTCCCAGAA
AGACCAGCTTTATCTCCATATTGGATTAAAACCGAGAGTTAAAGAGCATTACAGAGCCAATAAGGTAAAT
CTCTGGCTGGAGCTGGTACCTCATCTGCATAATCTCAATGACATTTCTCAGTATACCTCGACAACAACTA
AAGTGCCATCCACGGACATCACTCTCAGACCTACAAGGAAGAATTCCACACCAGTCACATCAGCCTTTCC
CACTGCCAAACAGGATGATCCCAAGCAACAACCAAGCCCCTTCTCGGTGGATCAGAGGGACTACTCCACA
GAGCTAAGTGTCACTATCGCAGTGGGGGCCTCTCTGCTGTTTCTCAACATCTTGGCTTTTGCAGCCCTGT
ACTACAAGAAGGATAAGAGGAGACATGATGTCCACCGGAGGTGCAGCCCTCAGCGCACGACCACCAACGA
CCTAACCCATGCTCCAGAAGAGGAAATTATGTCTCTCCAAATGAAGCACACTGACTTGGATCACGAGTGT
GAGTCCATCCATCCACATGAGGTGGTTCTTCGGACCGCCTGTCCCCCAGATTATACTCTAGCTATGAGGA
GGTCACCTGATGATATTCCACTAATGACACCTAACACCATCACAATGATTCCCAACACTATACCAGGGAT
TCAGCCCTTACATACATTCAACACATTTACTGGAGGACAGAATAATACACTGCCCCATCCCCACCCACAC
CCCCATTCACATTCAACAACCAGGGTATAGGACCCAGCTTTCTTGTACAAAGTGGTTGATCGAGGAGGTG
GAGGTAGCGGAGGTGGAGGTAGCAAGAGCATGTCTAGCATGGTGTCAGACACTAGCTGCACATTCCCTTC
ATCTGATGGTATATTCTGGAAGCATTGGATTCAAACCAAGGATGGGCAGTGTGGCAGTCCATTAGTATCA
ACTAGAGATGGGTTCATTGTTGGTATACACTCAGCATCGAATTTCACCAACACAAACAATTATTTCACAA
GCGTGCCGAAAAACTTCATGGAATTGTTGACAAATCAGGAGGCGCAGCAGTGGGTTAGTGGTTGGCGATT
AAACGCTGACTCAGTATTGTGGGGGGGCCATAAAGTTTTCATGCCCAAACCTGGCTACCCATACGATGTT
CCTGACTATGCGGGCTATCCCTATGACGTCCCGGACTATGCATGAAAGGGCGAATTCGATATCAAGCTTA
TCGATACCGTCGACAACTCGAGGATTACAAGGATGACGACGATAAGTAGGGCCCGGTACCTTAATTAATT
AAGGTACCAGGTAAGTGTACCCAATTCGCCCTATAGTGAGTCGTATTACAATTCACTCGATCGCCCTTCC
CAACAGTTGCGCAGCCTGAATGGCGAATGGAGATCCAATTTTTAAGTGTATAATGTGTTAAACTACTGAT
TCTAATTGTTTGTGTATTTTAGATTCACAGTCCCAAGGCTCATTTCAGGCCCCTCAGTCCTCACAGTCTG
TTCATGATCATAATCAGCCATACCACATTTGTAGAGGTTTTACTTGCTTTAAAAAACCTCCCACACCTCC
CCCTGAACCTGAAACATAAAATGAATGCAATTGTTGTTGTTAACTTGTTTATTGCAGCTTATAATGGTTA
CAAATAAAGCAATAGCATCACAAATTTCACAAATAAAGCATTTTTTTCACTGCATTCTAGTTGTGGTTTG
TCCAAACTCATCAATGTATCTTAACGCGTAAATTGTAAGCGTTAATATTTTGTTAAAATTCGCGTTAAAT
TTTTGTTAAATCAGCTCATTTTTTAACCAATAGGCCGAAATCGGCAAAATCCCTTATAAATCAAAAGAAT
AGACCGAGATAGGGT
[37 nt withheld, positions 4286-4322]
AAAGAACGTGGACTCCAACGTCAAAGG
[49 nt withheld, positions 4350-4398]
T
[91 nt withheld, positions 4400-4490]
G
[124 nt withheld, positions 4492-4615]
CAGGTGGCACTTTTCGGGGAAATGTGCGCGGAACCCCTATTTGTTTATTTTTCTAAATACATTCAAATAT
GTATCCGCTCATGAGACAATAACCCTGATAAATGCTTCAATAATATTGAAAAAGGAAGAATCCTGAGGCG
GAAAGAACCAGCTGTGGAATGTGTGTCAGTTAGGGTGTGGAAAGTCCCCAGGCTCCCCAGCAGGCAGAAG
TATGCAAAGCATGCATCTCAATTAGTCAGCAACCAGGTGTGGAAAGTCCCCAGGCTCCCCAGCAGGCAGA
AGTATGCAAAGCATGCATCTCAATTAGTCAGCAACCATAGTCCCGCCCCTAACTCCGCCCATCCCGCCCC
TAACTCCGCCCAGTTCCGCCCATTCTCCGCCCCATGGCTGACTAATTTTTTTTATTTATGCAGAGGCCGA
GGCCGCCTCGGCCTCTGAGCTATTCCAGAAGTAGTGAGGAGGCTTTTTTGGAGGCCTAGGCTTTTGCAAA
GATCGATCAAGAGACAGGATGAGGATCGTTTCGCATGATTGAACAAGATGGATTGCACGCAGGTTCTCCG
GCCGCTTGGGTGGAGAGGCTATTCGGCTATGACTGGGCACAACAGACAATCGGCTGCTCTGATGCCGCCG
TGTTCCGGCTGTCAGCGCAGGGGCGCCCGGTTCTTTTTGTCAAGACCGACCTGTCCGGTGCCCTGAATGA
ACTGCAAGACGAGGCAGCGCGGCTATCGTGGCTGGCCACGACGGGCGTTCCTTGCGCAGCTGTGCTCGAC
GTTGTCACTGAAGCGGGAAGGGACTGGCTGCTATTGGGCGAAGTGCCGGGGCAGGATCTCCTGTCATCTC
ACCTTGCTCCTGCCGAGAAAGTATCCATCATGGCTGATGCAATGCGGCGGCTGCATACGCTTGATCCGGC
TACCTGCCCATTCGACCACCAAGCGAAACATCGCATCGAGCGAGCACGTACTCGGATGGAAGCCGGTCTT
GTCGATCAGGATGATCTGGACGAAGAACATCAGGGGCTCGCGCCAGCCGAACTGTTCGCCAGGCTCAAGG
CGAGCATGCCCGACGGCGAGGATCTCGTCGTGACCCATGGCGATGCCTGCTTGCCGAATATCATGGTGGA
AAATGGCCGCTTTTCTGGATTCATCGACTGTGGCCGGCTGGGTGTGGCGGACCGCTATCAGGACATAGCG
TTGGCTACCCGTGATATTGCTGAAGAACTTGGCGGCGAATGGGCTGACCGCTTCCTCGTGCTTTACGGTA
TCGCCGCTCCCGATTCGCAGCGCATCGCCTTCTATCGCCTTCTTGACGAGTTCTTCTGAGCGGGACTCTG
GGGTTCGAAATGACCGACCAAGCGACGCCCAACCTGCCATCACGAGATTTCGATTCCACCGCCGCCTTCT
ATGAAAGGTTGGGCTTCGGAATCGTTTTCCGGGACGCCGGCTGGATGATCCTCCAGCGCGGGGATCTCAT
GCTGGAGTTCTTCGCCCACCCTAGGGGGAGGCTAACTGAAACACGGAAGGAGACAATACCGGAAGGAACC
CGCGCTATGACGGCAATAAAAAGACAGAATAAAACGCACGGTGTTGGGTCGTTTGTTCATAAACGCGGGG
TTCGGTCCCAGGGCTGGCACTCTGTCGATACCCCACCGAGACCCCATTGGGGCCAATACGCCCGCGTTTC
TTCCTTTTCCCCACCCCACCCCCCAAGTTCGGGTGAAGGCCCAGGGCTCGCAGCCAACGTCGGGGCGGCA
GGCCCTGCCATAGCCTCAGGTTACTCATATATACTTTAGATTGATTTAAAACTTCATTTTTAATTTAAAA
GGATCTAGGTGAAGATCCTTTTTGATAATCTCATGACCAAAATCCCTTAACGTGAGTTTTCGTTCCACTG
AGCGTCAGACCCCGTAGAAAAGATCAAAGGATCTTCTTGAGATCCTTTTTTTCTGCGCGTAATCTGCTGC
TTGCAAACAAAAAAACCACCGCTACCAGCGGTGGTTTGTTTGCCGGATCAAGAGCTACCAACTCTTTTTC
CGAAGGTAACTGGCTTCAGCAGAGCGCAGATACCAAATACTGTTCTTCTAGTGTAGCCGTAGTTAGGCCA
CCACTTCAAGAACTCTGTAGCACCGCCTACATACCTCGCTCTGCTAATCCTGTTACCAGTGGCTGCTGCC
AGTGGCGATAAGTCGTGTCTTACCGGGTTGGACTCAAGACGATAGTTACCGGATAAGGCGCAGCGGTCGG
GCTGAACGGGGGGTTCGTGCACACAGCCCAGCTTGGAGCGAACGACCTACACCGAACTGAGATACCTACA
GCGTGAGCTATGAGAAAGCGCCACGCTTCCCGAAGGGAGAAAGGCGGACAGGTATCCGGTAAGCGGCAGG
GTCGGAACAGGAGAGCGCACGAGGGAGCTTCCAGGGGGAAACGCCTGGTATCTTTATAGTCCTGTCGGGT
TTCGCCACCTCTGACTTGAGCGTCGATTTTTGTGATGCTCGTCAGGGGGGCGGAGCCTATGGAAAAACGC
CAGCAACGCGGCCTTTTTACGGTTCCTGGCCTTTTGCTGGCCTTTTGCTCACATGTTCTTTCCTGCGTTA
TCCCCTGATTCTGTGGATAACCGTATTACCGCC
Features (pLannotate 1.2.2; 24 found; start..end, strand, type, name):
     67..370     +  enhancer       CMV enhancer: human cytomegalovirus immediate early enhancer
    371..574     +  promoter       CMV promoter: human cytomegalovirus (CMV) immediate early promoter
    620..638     +  promoter       T3 promoter: promoter for bacteriophage T3 RNA polymerase
    651..676     +  misc_feature   MCS (fragment): pBluescript multiple cloning site
    682..706     +  protein_bind   attB1: mutant version of attB; recombination site for the Gateway® BP reaction BP Clonase™
    709..3177    +  CDS            Nlgn1: NLGN1_MOUSE - Also known as Kiaa1070. Experimental evidence at protein level: Swiss-Prot protein existence level 1. Cell surface protein involved in cell-cell-interactions via its interactions with neurexin family members. Plays a role in synapse function and synaptic signal transmission, and probably mediates its effects by recruiting and clustering other synaptic proteins. May promote the initial formation of synapses, but is not essential for this. In vitro, triggers the de novo formation of presynaptic structures. May be involved in specification of excitatory synapses. Required to maintai
   3182..3206    -  protein_bind   attB2: mutant version of attB; recombination site for the Gateway® BP reaction BP Clonase™
   3244..3543    +  CDS            TEV protease (fragment): tobacco etch virus protease (Kapust et al., 2001)
   3556..3612    +  CDS            3xHA (fragment): three tandem HA epitope tags
   3622..3654    +  misc_feature   MCS (fragment): pBluescript multiple cloning site
   3663..3686    +  CDS            3xFLAG (fragment): three tandem FLAG® epitope tags
   3740..3758    -  promoter       T7 promoter: promoter for bacteriophage T7 RNA polymerase
   3768..3807    +  CDS            lacZα (fragment): LacZα fragment of β-galactosidase; lacZ fragment
   3817..3872    +  intron         small t intron (fragment): SV40 (simian virus 40) small t antigen intron
   3872..4009    +  CDS            large T antigen (fragment): large T antigen from SV40 (simian virus 40)
   4032..4153    +  polyA_signal   SV40 poly(A) signal: SV40 polyadenylation signal
   4187..4615    -  rep_origin     f1 ori (sequence partly withheld): f1 bacteriophage origin of replication; arrow indicates direction of (+) strand synthesis
   4642..4744    +  promoter       AmpR promoter: bla
   4748..5105    +  promoter       SV40 promoter: SV40 enhancer and early promoter
   5140..5934    +  CDS            NeoR/KanR: aminoglycoside phosphotransferase from Tn5; aph(3')-II (or nptII); confers resistance to neomycin, kanamycin, and G418 (Geneticin®)
   5955..6107    +  CDS            ble (fragment): BLE_KLEPN - Experimental evidence at protein level: Swiss-Prot protein existence level 1. Binding protein with a strong affinity to the bleomycin family of antibiotics. Binds to CL990; an antimitotic-antibiotic compound. From Klebsiella pneumoniae.
   6166..6213    +  polyA_signal   HSV TK poly(A) signal: herpes simplex virus thymidine kinase polyadenylation signal (Cole and Stacy, 1985)
   6304..6320    -  polyA_signal   bGH poly(A) signal (fragment): bovine growth hormone polyadenylation signal
   6542..7130    +  rep_origin     ori: high-copy-number ColE1/pMB1/pBR322/pUC origin of replication
