[The description below was written by a language model from this plasmid's Addgene catalogue record and pLannotate feature annotations shown in this document.]
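Description:
pTag4C_NLGN1 is a 7.2 kb mammalian expression plasmid built on the pTag4C backbone for constitutive expression of mouse neuroligin-1 (Nlgn1), a postsynaptic cell-adhesion protein that binds neurexins and contributes to synapse function. It is maintained in E. coli as a high-copy plasmid through a ColE1/pUC-type origin and selected with kanamycin. The single NeoR/KanR (Tn5 aminoglycoside phosphotransferase) gene sits behind tandem bacterial (AmpR/bla) and SV40 early promoters and is followed by an HSV TK polyadenylation signal. It can therefore also confer G418 resistance in mammalian cells. An f1 origin is present as well.

The Nlgn1 coding sequence was introduced by Gateway cloning and is flanked by attB1 and attB2 sites. It lies downstream of the human CMV immediate-early enhancer and promoter, and the transcript ends with SV40 small t intron and large T fragments and the SV40 poly(A) signal. T3 and T7 phage promoters and pBluescript polylinker remnants bracket the cassette.

The catalogue lists a C-terminal 2xHA tag, which matches the partial 3xHA annotation downstream of attB2. The feature table also detects a roughly 300 bp fragment of TEV protease between attB2 and the HA epitopes, plus a short FLAG-like fragment further downstream. The catalogue entry does not mention either element. The TEV fragment may mean that the Nlgn1 fusion carries a partial TEV protease moiety of the kind used in split-TEV protein-interaction assays, but the record does not confirm its reading frame or function.

The associated publication describes a multiplexed cell-based assay platform for profiling drug effects across target families and pathways, and this construct presumably supplies the NLGN1 component.
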