Addgene plasmid #223305: pTag4C_NLGN1
Purpose: constitutive expression of NLGN1
Depositing lab: Michael Wehr. Depositing organization: Systasy Bioscience GmbH. Publication: Polypharmacological profiling across protein target families and cellular pathways using the multiplexed cell-based assay platform safetyProfiler reveals efficacy, potency and side effects of drugs. Popovic L, Brankatschk B, Palladino G, Rossner MJ, Wehr MC. Biomed Pharmacother. 2024 Nov;180:117523. doi: 10.1016/j.biopha.2024.117523. Epub 2024 Oct 14. PubMed 39405910.
Backbone
  Vector backbone: pTag4C
  Vector type: Mammalian Expression
Growth in bacteria
  Bacterial resistance: Kanamycin, 50 μg/mL
  Growth temperature: 37°C
  Growth strain: DH5alpha
  Copy number: High Copy
Gene/Insert
  Gene/Insert name: Nlgn1
  Species: M. musculus (mouse)
  Entrez Gene: Nlgn1 (a.k.a. 6330415N05Rik, NL1, Nlg1, mKIAA1070)
  Tag / fusion protein: 2xHA (C terminal on insert)
  Cloning method: Gateway Cloning
Terms and licenses: Academic/Nonprofit Terms; Industry Terms: Not Available to Industry
How to cite: pTag4C_NLGN1 was a gift from Michael Wehr (Addgene plasmid # 223305 ; http://n2t.net/addgene:223305 ; RRID:Addgene_223305)
